>Addgene plasmid #215898 | pcDNA3.1-myc-GFP-TNRC6A-SD-CIM1-WT | addgene full sequence | sequence record 443609 | Addgene NGS Result
GACGGATCGGGAGATCTCCCGATCCCCTATGGTGCACTCTCAGTACAATCTGCTCTGATGCCGCATAGTT
AAGCCAGTATCTGCTCCCTGCTTGTGTGTTGGAGGTCGCTGAGTAGTGCGCGAGCAAAATTTAAGCTACA
ACAAGGCAAGGCTTGACCGACAATTGCATGAAGAATCTGCTTAGGGTTAGGCGTTTTGCGCTGCTTCGCG
ATGTACGGGCCAGATATACGCGTTGACATTGATTATTGACTAGTTATTAATAGTAATCAATTACGGGGTC
ATTAGTTCATAGCCCATATATGGAGTTCCGCGTTACATAACTTACGGTAAATGGCCCGCCTGGCTGACCG
CCCAACGACCCCCGCCCATTGACGTCAATAATGACGTATGTTCCCATAGTAACGCCAATAGGGACTTTCC
ATTGACGTCAATGGGTGGAGTATTTACGGTAAACTGCCCACTTGGCAGTACATCAAGTGTATCATATGCC
AAGTACGCCCCCTATTGACGTCAATGACGGTAAATGGCCCGCCTGGCATTATGCCCAGTACATGACCTTA
TGGGACTTTCCTACTTGGCAGTACATCTACGTATTAGTCATCGCTATTACCATGGTGATGCGGTTTTGGC
AGTACATCAATGGGCGTGGATAGCGGTTTGACTCACGGGGATTTCCAAGTCTCCACCCCATTGACGTCAA
TGGGAGTTTGTTTTGGCACCAAAATCAACGGGACTTTCCAAAATGTCGTAACAACTCCGCCCCATTGACG
CAAATGGGCGGTAGGCGTGTACGGTGGGAGGTCTATATAAGCAGAGCTCTCTGGCTAACTAGAGAACCCA
CTGCTTACTGGCTTATCGAAATTAATACGACTCACTATAGGGAGACCCAAGCTGGCTAGCCCACCATGGA
ACAAAAACTCATCTCAGAAGAGGATCTGTCCGGCGGCATGGTGAGCAAGGGCGAGGAGCTGTTCACCGGG
GTGGTGCCCATCCTGGTCGAGCTGGACGGCGACGTAAACGGCCACAAGTTCAGCGTGTCCGGCGAGGGCG
AGGGCGATGCCACCTACGGCAAGCTGACCCTGAAGTTCATCTGCACCACCGGCAAGCTGCCCGTGCCCTG
GCCCACCCTCGTGACCACCCTGACCTACGGCGTGCAGTGCTTCAGCCGCTACCCCGACCACATGAAGCAG
CACGACTTCTTCAAGTCCGCCATGCCCGAAGGCTACGTCCAGGAGCGCACCATCTTCTTCAAGGACGACG
GCAACTACAAGACCCGCGCCGAGGTGAAGTTCGAGGGCGACACCCTGGTGAACCGCATCGAGCTGAAGGG
CATCGACTTCAAGGAGGACGGCAACATCCTGGGGCACAAGCTGGAGTACAACTACAACAGCCACAACGTC
TATATCATGGCCGACAAGCAGAAGAACGGCATCAAGGTGAACTTCAAGATCCGCCACAACATCGAGGACG
GCAGCGTGCAGCTCGCCGACCACTACCAGCAGAACACCCCCATCGGCGACGGCCCCGTGCTGCTGCCCGA
CAACCACTACCTGAGCACCCAGTCCGCCCTGAGCAAAGACCCCAACGAGAAGCGCGATCACATGGTCCTG
CTGGAGTTCGTGACCGCCGCCGGGATCACTCTCGGCATGGACGAGCTGTACAAGTCCGGCGGCAAGCTTC
CACTCCATCAGCCAGCCATGAAGTCTTTCCTTGACAATGTCATGCCCCACACTACACCTGAGCTGCAAAA
AGGGCCATCACCAATAAATGCTTTCAGCAACTTCCCTATAGGCTTGAACTCAAACTTGAATGTAAATATG
GATATGAACAGTATTAAAGAGCCACAGTCAAGACTAAGGAAGTGGACGACAGTGGACAGCATTTCTGTGA
ACACATCTTTGGATCAAAACTCCAGCAAACATGGTGCTATTTCAAGTGGTTTCAGGCTGGAAGAGTCTCC
ATTTGTTCCCTATGACTTTATGAACAGCAGTACTTCACCAGCCAGTCCTCCAGGTTCAATAGGAGATGGC
TGGCCACGTGCCAAATCGCCTAACGGCTCTAGCAGTGTTAATTGGCCACCAGAATTTCGTCCTGGTGAGC
CATGGAAAGGTTATCCAAACATTGACCCTGAAACTGACCCTTACGTCACTCCTGGCAGTGTCATAAACAA
TCTTTCAATTAATACTGTGCGGGAAGTTGACCACCTCAGGGACAGGAACAGTGGGTCATCCTCATCCTTG
AACACCACGCTGCCTTCAACTAGTGCCTGGTCATCCATTCGTGCCTCCAACTACAACGTTCCCCTCAGCA
GTACAGCACAAAGCACTTCAGCCAGAAATAGTGATTCCAAATTGACATGGTCTCCTGGTTCAGTTACAAA
CACCTCTCTGGCTCATGAGCTGTGGAAGGTCCCTTTGCCACCTAAAAACATCACTGCTCCGTCCCGCCCA
CCTCCGGGACTGACTGGTCAGAAGCCACCCTTGTCTACGTGGGATAATTCTCCCCTTCGTATAGGTGGAG
GATGGGGAAATTCTGACGCCAGATATACCCCAGGTTCCAGCTGGGGTGAGAGCAGCTCAGGGAGAATAAC
AAATTGATCTAGAGGGCCCGTTTAAACCCGCTGATCAGCCTCGACTGTGCCTTCTAGTTGCCAGCCATCT
GTTGTTTGCCCCTCCCCCGTGCCTTCCTTGACCCTGGAAGGTGCCACTCCCACTGTCCTTTCCTAATAAA
ATGAGGAAATTGCATCGCATTGTCTGAGTAGGTGTCATTCTATTCTGGGGGGTGGGGTGGGGCAGGACAG
CAAGGGGGAGGATTGGGAAGACAATAGCAGGCATGCTGGGGATGCGGTGGGCTCTATGGCTTCTGAGGCG
GAAAGAACCAGCTGGGGCTCTAGGGGGTATCCCC
[124 nt withheld, positions 2905-3028]
C
[91 nt withheld, positions 3030-3120]
A
[49 nt withheld, positions 3122-3170]
CCTTTGACGTTGGAGTCCACGTTCTTT
[37 nt withheld, positions 3198-3234]
ACCCTATCTCGGTCTATTCTTTTGATTTATAAGGGATTTTGCCGATTTCGGCCTATTGGTTAAAAAATGA
GCTGATTTAACAAAAATTTAACGCGAATTAATTCTGTGGAATGTGTGTCAGTTAGGGTGTGGAAAGTCCC
CAGGCTCCCCAGCAGGCAGAAGTATGCAAAGCATGCATCTCAATTAGTCAGCAACCAGGTGTGGAAAGTC
CCCAGGCTCCCCAGCAGGCAGAAGTATGCAAAGCATGCATCTCAATTAGTCAGCAACCATAGTCCCGCCC
CTAACTCCGCCCATCCCGCCCCTAACTCCGCCCAGTTCCGCCCATTCTCCGCCCCATGGCTGACTAATTT
TTTTTATTTATGCAGAGGCCGAGGCCGCCTCTGCCTCTGAGCTATTCCAGAAGTAGTGAGGAGGCTTTTT
TGGAGGCCTAGGCTTTTGCAAAAAGCTCCCGGGAGCTTGTATATCCATTTTCGGATCTGATCAAGAGACA
GGATGAGGATCGTTTCGCATGATTGAACAAGATGGATTGCACGCAGGTTCTCCGGCCGCTTGGGTGGAGA
GGCTATTCGGCTATGACTGGGCACAACAGACAATCGGCTGCTCTGATGCCGCCGTGTTCCGGCTGTCAGC
GCAGGGGCGCCCGGTTCTTTTTGTCAAGACCGACCTGTCCGGTGCCCTGAATGAACTGCAGGACGAGGCA
GCGCGGCTATCGTGGCTGGCCACGACGGGCGTTCCTTGCGCAGCTGTGCTCGACGTTGTCACTGAAGCGG
GAAGGGACTGGCTGCTATTGGGCGAAGTGCCGGGGCAGGATCTCCTGTCATCTCACCTTGCTCCTGCCGA
GAAAGTATCCATCATGGCTGATGCAATGCGGCGGCTGCATACGCTTGATCCGGCTACCTGCCCATTCGAC
CACCAAGCGAAACATCGCATCGAGCGAGCACGTACTCGGATGGAAGCCGGTCTTGTCGATCAGGATGATC
TGGACGAAGAGCATCAGGGGCTCGCGCCAGCCGAACTGTTCGCCAGGCTCAAGGCGCGCATGCCCGACGG
CGAGGATCTCGTCGTGACCCATGGCGATGCCTGCTTGCCGAATATCATGGTGGAAAATGGCCGCTTTTCT
GGATTCATCGACTGTGGCCGGCTGGGTGTGGCGGACCGCTATCAGGACATAGCGTTGGCTACCCGTGATA
TTGCTGAAGAGCTTGGCGGCGAATGGGCTGACCGCTTCCTCGTGCTTTACGGTATCGCCGCTCCCGATTC
GCAGCGCATCGCCTTCTATCGCCTTCTTGACGAGTTCTTCTGAGCGGGACTCTGGGGTTCGAAATGACCG
ACCAAGCGACGCCCAACCTGCCATCACGAGATTTCGATTCCACCGCCGCCTTCTATGAAAGGTTGGGCTT
CGGAATCGTTTTCCGGGACGCCGGCTGGATGATCCTCCAGCGCGGGGATCTCATGCTGGAGTTCTTCGCC
CACCCCAACTTGTTTATTGCAGCTTATAATGGTTACAAATAAAGCAATAGCATCACAAATTTCACAAATA
AAGCATTTTTTTCACTGCATTCTAGTTGTGGTTTGTCCAAACTCATCAATGTATCTTATCATGTCTGTAT
ACCGTCGACCTCTAGCTAGAGCTTGGCGTAATCATGGTCATAGCTGTTTCCTGTGTGAAATTGTTATCCG
CTCACAATTCCACACAACATACGAGCCGGAAGCATAAAGTGTAAAGCCTGGGGTGCCTAATGAGTGAGCT
AACTCACATTAATTGCGTTGCGCTCACTGCCCGCTTTCCAGTCGGGAAACCTGTCGTGCCAGCTGCATTA
ATGAATCGGCCAACGCGCGGGGAGAGGCGGTTTGCGTATTGGGCGCTCTTCCGCTTCCTCGCTCACTGAC
TCGCTGCGCTCGGTCGTTCGGCTGCGGCGAGCGGTATCAGCTCACTCAAAGGCGGTAATACGGTTATCCA
CAGAATCAGGGGATAACGCAGGAAAGAACATGTGAGCAAAAGGCCAGCAAAAGGCCAGGAACCGTAAAAA
GGCCGCGTTGCTGGCGTTTTTCCATAGGCTCCGCCCCCCTGACGAGCATCACAAAAATCGACGCTCAAGT
CAGAGGTGGCGAAACCCGACAGGACTATAAAGATACCAGGCGTTTCCCCCTGGAAGCTCCCTCGTGCGCT
CTCCTGTTCCGACCCTGCCGCTTACCGGATACCTGTCCGCCTTTCTCCCTTCGGGAAGCGTGGCGCTTTC
TCATAGCTCACGCTGTAGGTATCTCAGTTCGGTGTAGGTCGTTCGCTCCAAGCTGGGCTGTGTGCACGAA
CCCCCCGTTCAGCCCGACCGCTGCGCCTTATCCGGTAACTATCGTCTTGAGTCCAACCCGGTAAGACACG
ACTTATCGCCACTGGCAGCAGCCACTGGTAACAGGATTAGCAGAGCGAGGTATGTAGGCGGTGCTACAGA
GTTCTTGAAGTGGTGGCCTAACTACGGCTACACTAGAAGAACAGTATTTGGTATCTGCGCTCTGCTGAAG
CCAGTTACCTTCGGAAAAAGAGTTGGTAGCTCTTGATCCGGCAAACAAACCACCGCTGGTAGCGGTGGTT
TTTTTGTTTGCAAGCAGCAGATTACGCGCAGAAAAAAAGGATCTCAAGAAGATCCTTTGATCTTTTCTAC
GGGGTCTGACGCTCAGTGGAACGAAAACTCACGTTAAGGGATTTTGGTCATGAGATTATCAAAAAGGATC
TTCACCTAGATCCTTTTAAATTAAAAATGAAGTTTTAAATCAATCTAAAGTATATATGAGTAAACTTGGT
CTGACAGTTACCAATGCTTAATCAGTGAGGCACCTATCTCAGCGATCTGTCTATTTCGTTCATCCATAGT
TGCCTGACTCCCCGTCGTGTAGATAACTACGATACGGGAGGGCTTACCATCTGGCCCCAGTGCTGCAATG
ATACCGCGAGACCCACGCTCACCGGCTCCAGATTTATCAGCAATAAACCAGCCAGCCGGAAGGGCCGAGC
GCAGAAGTGGTCCTGCAACTTTATCCGCCTCCATCCAGTCTATTAATTGTTGCCGGGAAGCTAGAGTAAG
TAGTTCGCCAGTTAATAGTTTGCGCAACGTTGTTGCCATTGCTACAGGCATCGTGGTGTCACGCTCGTCG
TTTGGTATGGCTTCATTCAGCTCCGGTTCCCAACGATCAAGGCGAGTTACATGATCCCCCATGTTGTGCA
AAAAAGCGGTTAGCTCCTTCGGTCCTCCGATCGTTGTCAGAAGTAAGTTGGCCGCAGTGTTATCACTCAT
GGTTATGGCAGCACTGCATAATTCTCTTACTGTCATGCCATCCGTAAGATGCTTTTCTGTGACTGGTGAG
TACTCAACCAAGTCATTCTGAGAATAGTGTATGCGGCGACCGAGTTGCTCTTGCCCGGCGTCAATACGGG
ATAATACCGCGCCACATAGCAGAACTTTAAAAGTGCTCATCATTGGAAAACGTTCTTCGGGGCGAAAACT
CTCAAGGATCTTACCGCTGTTGAGATCCAGTTCGATGTAACCCACTCGTGCACCCAACTGATCTTCAGCA
TCTTTTACTTTCACCAGCGTTTCTGGGTGAGCAAAAACAGGAAGGCAAAATGCCGCAAAAAAGGGAATAA
GGGCGACACGGAAATGTTGAATACTCATACTCTTCCTTTTTCAATATTATTGAAGCATTTATCAGGGTTA
TTGTCTCATGAGCGGATACATATTTGAATGTATTTAGAAAAATAAACAAATAGGGGTTCCGCGCACATTT
CCCCGAAAAGTGCCACCTGACGTC
Features (pLannotate 1.2.2; 21 found; start..end, strand, type, name):
     28..80      -  misc_feature   bom (fragment): basis of mobility region from pBR322
    235..614     +  enhancer       CMV enhancer: human cytomegalovirus immediate early enhancer
    615..818     +  promoter       CMV promoter: human cytomegalovirus (CMV) immediate early promoter
    814..847     +  LTR            5' LTR (truncated) (fragment): truncated 5' long terminal repeat (LTR) from HIV-1
    863..881     +  promoter       T7 promoter: promoter for bacteriophage T7 RNA polymerase
    948..1664    +  CDS            EGFP: EGFP is a basic (constitutively fluorescent) green fluorescent protein published in 1996, derived from Aequorea victoria. It is reported to be a rapidly-maturing weak dimer with moderate acid sensitivity.
   1680..2594    +  CDS            Tnrc6a (fragment): TNR6A_MOUSE - Also known as Kiaa1460. Experimental evidence at protein level: Swiss-Prot protein existence level 1. Plays a role in RNA-mediated gene silencing by both micro- RNAs (miRNAs) and short interfering RNAs (siRNAs) (PubMed:22187428). Required for miRNA-dependent repression of translation and for siRNA- dependent endonucleolytic cleavage of complementary mRNAs by argonaute family proteins (PubMed:22187428). As a scaffolding protein, associates with argonaute proteins bound to partially complementary mRNAs, and can simultaneously recruit CCR4-NOT and PAN deadenylase complexes (By simil
   2635..2859    +  polyA_signal   bGH poly(A) signal: bovine growth hormone polyadenylation signal
   2863..2884    +  promoter       SV40 promoter (fragment): SV40 enhancer and early promoter
   2905..3333    +  rep_origin     f1 ori (sequence partly withheld): f1 bacteriophage origin of replication; arrow indicates direction of (+) strand synthesis
   3347..3676    +  promoter       SV40 promoter: SV40 enhancer and early promoter
   3743..4534    +  CDS            neo: KKA2_KLEPN - Also known as kan, nptII. Experimental evidence at protein level: Swiss-Prot protein existence level 1. Resistance to kanamycin, neomycin, paromomycin, ribostamycin, butirosin and gentamicin B. From Klebsiella pneumoniae.
   4558..4716    +  CDS            ble (fragment): BLE_KLEPN - Experimental evidence at protein level: Swiss-Prot protein existence level 1. Binding protein with a strong affinity to the bleomycin family of antibiotics. Binds to CL990; an antimitotic-antibiotic compound. From Klebsiella pneumoniae.
   4711..4832    +  polyA_signal   SV40 poly(A) signal: SV40 polyadenylation signal
   4905..4921    -  protein_bind   lac operator: The lac repressor binds to the lac operator to inhibit transcription in E. coli. This inhibition can be relieved by adding lactose or isopropyl-β-D-thiogalactopyranoside (IPTG). lac repressor encoded by lacI
   4929..4959    -  promoter       lac promoter: promoter for the E. coli lac operon
   4974..4995    -  protein_bind   CAP binding site: CAP binding activates transcription in the presence of cAMP. E. coli catabolite activator protein
   5008..5100    -  CDS            lacI (fragment): lac repressor; lacI; The lac repressor binds to the lac operator to inhibit transcription in E. coli. This inhibition can be relieved by adding lactose or isopropyl-β-D-thiogalactopyranoside (IPTG).
   5283..5871    -  rep_origin     ori: high-copy-number ColE1/pMB1/pBR322/pUC origin of replication
   6042..6902    -  CDS            AmpR: β-lactamase; bla; confers resistance to ampicillin, carbenicillin, and related antibiotics
   6903..7007    -  promoter       AmpR promoter: bla
