[The description below was written by a language model from this plasmid's Addgene catalogue record and pLannotate feature annotations shown in this document.]
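Description:
pcDNA3.1-myc-GFP-TNRC6A-SD-CIM1-WT is a mammalian expression plasmid built on the pcDNA3.1 backbone, with a sequenced length of about 7.0 kb. It is propagated in E. coli as a high-copy plasmid through a ColE1/pUC-type origin and selected with ampicillin via the β-lactamase gene and its own promoter. An f1 origin is also present. For selection in mammalian cells, the backbone carries a neomycin phosphotransferase cassette driven by the SV40 early promoter and terminated by an SV40 polyadenylation signal. Short annotated fragments such as bom, ble, lacI, the lac promoter/operator and a truncated HIV-1 LTR match appear to be backbone remnants or incidental similarity hits rather than functional parts.

The expression cassette uses the human cytomegalovirus immediate-early enhancer and promoter, followed by a T7 promoter, to drive a fusion open reading frame that ends at the bovine growth hormone polyadenylation signal. The catalogue describes an N-terminal myc-GFP tag. The feature table annotates EGFP but not the small myc epitope, which presumably lies just upstream. EGFP is followed by a roughly 0.9 kb fragment of TNRC6A (GW182) covering amino acids 1224–1528. The automated annotation matched this fragment to the mouse orthologue, but the record gives the species as human. TNRC6A is a scaffold protein in miRNA- and siRNA-mediated silencing that binds Argonaute proteins and recruits the CCR4-NOT and PAN deadenylase complexes. The stated purpose is expression of the TNRC6A CIM1 domain, and "WT" in the name suggests it is the unmutated version. The associated study concerns phosphorylated residues in the TNRC6A C-terminal region and how they affect the interaction with CCR4-NOT, so the tagged fragment suits detection, imaging or pull-down experiments in transfected cells.
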