Addgene plasmid #215898: pcDNA3.1-myc-GFP-TNRC6A-SD-CIM1-WT
Purpose: Expression of TNRC6A-CIM1 domain
Depositing lab: Kumiko Ui-Tei. Depositing organization: The University of Tokyo. Publication: Identification of Phosphorylated Amino Acids in Human TNRC6A C-Terminal Region and Their Effects on the Interaction with the CCR4-NOT Complex. Munakata F, Suzawa M, Ui-Tei K. Genes (Basel). 2021 Feb 13;12(2):271. doi: 10.3390/genes12020271. PubMed 33668648.
Backbone
  Vector backbone: pcDNA3.1
  Vector type: Mammalian Expression
Growth in bacteria
  Bacterial resistance: Ampicillin, 100 μg/mL
  Growth temperature: 37°C
  Growth strain: DH5alpha
  Copy number: High Copy
Gene/Insert
  Gene/Insert name: TNRC6A
  Species: H. sapiens (human)
  Mutation: contain aa1224-1528
  Entrez Gene: TNRC6A (a.k.a. CAGH26, FAME6, GW1, GW182, TNRC6)
  Tag / fusion protein: myc-GFP (N terminal on insert)
  Cloning method: Restriction Enzyme; 5′ cloning site Unknown (unknown if destroyed)
Terms and licenses: Academic/Nonprofit Terms; Industry Terms: Not Available to Industry
How to cite: pcDNA3.1-myc-GFP-TNRC6A-SD-CIM1-WT was a gift from Kumiko Ui-Tei (Addgene plasmid # 215898 ; http://n2t.net/addgene:215898 ; RRID:Addgene_215898)
