>Addgene plasmid #215898 | pcDNA3.1-myc-GFP-TNRC6A-SD-CIM1-WT | depositor partial sequence | sequence record 440640 | pcDNA3.1-myc-GFP-TNRC6A-SD-CIM1-WT sequence 921 bps
ATGCCACTCCATCAGCCAGCCATGAAGTCTTTCCTTGACAATGTCATGCCCCACACTACACCTGAGCTGC
AAAAAGGGCCATCACCAATAAATGCTTTCAGCAACTTCCCTATAGGCTTGAACTCAAACTTGAATGTAAA
TATGGATATGAACAGTATTAAAGAGCCACAGTCAAGACTAAGGAAGTGGACGACAGTGGACAGCATTTCT
GTGAACACATCTTTGGATCAAAACTCCAGCAAACATGGTGCTATTTCAAGTGGTTTCAGGCTGGAAGAGT
CTCCATTTGTTCCCTATGACTTTATGAACAGCAGTACTTCACCAGCCAGTCCTCCAGGTTCAATAGGAGA
TGGCTGGCCACGTGCCAAATCGCCTAACGGCTCTAGCAGTGTTAATTGGCCACCAGAATTTCGTCCTGGT
GAGCCATGGAAAGGTTATCCAAACATTGACCCTGAAACTGACCCTTACGTCACTCCTGGCAGTGTCATAA
ACAATCTTTCAATTAATACTGTGCGGGAAGTTGACCACCTCAGGGACAGGAACAGTGGGTCATCCTCATC
CTTGAACACCACGCTGCCTTCAACTAGTGCCTGGTCATCCATTCGTGCCTCCAACTACAACGTTCCCCTC
AGCAGTACAGCACAAAGCACTTCAGCCAGAAATAGTGATTCCAAATTGACATGGTCTCCTGGTTCAGTTA
CAAACACCTCTCTGGCTCATGAGCTGTGGAAGGTCCCTTTGCCACCTAAAAACATCACTGCTCCGTCCCG
CCCACCTCCGGGACTGACTGGTCAGAAGCCACCCTTGTCTACGTGGGATAATTCTCCCCTTCGTATAGGT
GGAGGATGGGGAAATTCTGACGCCAGATATACCCCAGGTTCCAGCTGGGGTGAGAGCAGCTCAGGGAGAA
TAACAAATTAA
